>Addgene plasmid #82748 | pDONR223_FAM173B_p.R187P | addgene full sequence | sequence record 163019 | Addgene NGS result
CTTTCCTGCGTTATCCCCTGATTCTGTGGATAACCGTATTACCGCCTTTGAGTGAGCTGATACCGCTCGC
CGCAGCCGAACGACCGAGCGCAGCGAGTCAGTGAGCGAGGAAGCGGAAGAGCGCCCAATACGCAAACCGC
CTCTCCCCGCGCGTTGGCCGATTCATTAATGCAGCTGGCACGACAGGTTTCCCGACTGGAAAGCGGGCAG
TGAGCGCAACGCAATTAATACGCGTACCGCTAGCCAGGAAGAGTTTGTAGAAACGCAAAAAGGCCATCCG
TCAGGATGGCCTTCTGCTTAGTTTGATGCCTGGCAGTTTATGGCGGGCGTCCTGCCCGCCACCCTCCGGG
CCGTTGCTTCACAACGTTCAAATCCGCTCCCGGCGGATTTGTCCTACTCAGGAGAGCGTTCACCGACAAA
CAACAGATAAAACGAAAGGCCCAGTCTTCCGACTGAGCCTTTCGTTTTATTTGATGCCTGGCAGTTCCCT
ACTCTCGCGTTAACGCTAGCATGGATGTTTTCCCAGTCACGACGTTGTAAAACGACGGCCAGTCTTAAGC
TCGGGCCCCAAATAATGATTTTATTTTGACTGATAGTGACCTGTTCGTTGCAACAAATTGATGAGCAATG
CTTTTTTATAATGCCAACTTTGTACAAAAAAGTTGGCATGGAGGGAGGAGGAGGTATACCCCTAGAAACA
CTTAAAGAAGAAAGTCAGTCAAGACATGTTCTACCTGCAAGTTTTGAAGTCAACAGTTTGCAGAAAAGCA
ACTGGGGGTTCTTACTTACTGGGCTTGTGGGTGGCACCCTGGTGGCTGTGTACGCTGTAGCCACGCCGTT
TGTAACGCCAGCCCTTCGAAAAGTCTGTTTGCCATTTGTACCTGCAACTATGAAGCAGATTGAAAATGTT
GTGAAAATGTTGCGATGCCGAAGAGGATCCCTTGTGGACATCGGTAGTGGGGACGGACGCATTGTCATAG
CGGCTGCGAAGAAAGGGTTCACAGCAGTTGGTTATGAATTAAACCCATGGCTAGTTTGGTATTCCAGATA
CCGCGCTTGGCGAGAAGGTGTGCATGGATCTGCCAAATTTTATATTTCAGATTTGTGGAAGGTTACTTTT
TCGCAGTACTCGAACGTTGTTATTTTCGGTGTGCCTCAGATGATGCTGCAGTTGGAGAAGAAACTTGAAC
GTGAACTTGAGGATGATGCACGAGTTATTGCTTGCCCGTTCCCTTTCCCACATTGGACTCCAGACCACGT
CACGGGGGAGGGGATAGACACAGTGTGGGCATATGATGCAAGCACTTTTAGAGGCCGTGAAAAGAGGCCC
TGTACATCGATGCATTTCCAGCTGCCCATTCAAGCATGATTGCCAACTTTCTTGTACAAAGTTGTCATTA
TAAGAAAGCATTGCTTATCAATTTGTTGCAACGAACAGGTCACTATCAGTCAAAATAAAATCATTATTTG
CCATCCAGCTGATATCCCCTATAGTGAGTCGTATTACATGGTCATAGCTGTTTCCTGGCAGCTCTGGCCC
GTGTCTCAAAATCTCTGATGTTACATTGCACAAGATAAAAATATATCATCATGCCTCCTCTAGACCAGCC
AGGACAGAAATGCCTCGACTTCGCTGCTACCCAAGGTTGCCGGGTGACGCACACCGTGGAAACGGATGAA
GGCACGAACCCAGTGGACATAAGCCTGTTCGGTTCGTAAGCTGTAATGCAAGTAGCGTATGCGCTCACGC
AACTGGTCCAGAACCTTGACCGAACGCAGCGGTGGTAACGGCGCAGTGGCGGTTTTCATGGCTTGTTATG
ACTGTTTTTTTGGGGTACAGTCTATGCCTCGGGCATCCAAGCAGCAAGCGCGTTACGCCGTGGGTCGATG
TTTGATGTTATGGAGCAGCAACGATGTTACGCAGCAGGGCAGTCGCCCTAAAACAAAGTTAAACATTATG
AGGGAAGCGGTGATCGCCGAAGTATCGACTCAACTATCAGAGGTAGTTGGCGTCATCGAGCGCCATCTCG
AACCGACGTTGCTGGCCGTACATTTGTACGGCTCCGCAGTGGATGGCGGCCTGAAGCCACACAGTGATAT
TGATTTGCTGGTTACGGTGACCGTAAGGCTTGATGAAACAACGCGGCGAGCTTTGATCAACGACCTTTTG
GAAACTTCGGCTTCCCCTGGAGAGAGCGAGATTCTCCGCGCTGTAGAAGTCACCATTGTTGTGCACGACG
ACATCATTCCGTGGCGTTATCCAGCTAAGCGCGAACTGCAATTTGGAGAATGGCAGCGCAATGACATTCT
TGCAGGTATCTTCGAGCCAGCCACGATCGACATTGATCTGGCTATCTTGCTGACAAAAGCAAGAGAACAT
AGCGTTGCCTTGGTAGGTCCAGCGGCGGAGGAACTCTTTGATCCGGTTCCTGAACAGGATCTATTTGAGG
CGCTAAATGAAACCTTAACGCTATGGAACTCGCCGCCCGACTGGGCTGGCGATGAGCGAAATGTAGTGCT
TACGTTGTCCCGCATTTGGTACAGCGCAGTAACCGGCAAAATCGCGCCGAAGGATGTCGCTGCCGACTGG
GCAATGGAGCGCCTGCCGGCCCAGTATCAGCCCGTCATACTTGAAGCTAGACAGGCTTATCTTGGACAAG
AAGAAGATCGCTTGGCCTCGCGCGCAGATCAGTTGGAAGAATTTGTCCACTACGTGAAAGGCGAGATCAC
CAAGGTAGTCGGCAAATAACCCTCGAGCCACCCATGACCAAAATCCCTTAACGTGAGTTACGCGTCGTTC
CACTGAGCGTCAGACCCCGTAGAAAAGATCAAAGGATCTTCTTGAGATCCTTTTTTTCTGCGCGTAATCT
GCTGCTTGCAAACAAAAAAACCACCGCTACCAGCGGTGGTTTGTTTGCCGGATCAAGAGCTACCAACTCT
TTTTCCGAAGGTAACTGGCTTCAGCAGAGCGCAGATACCAAATACTGTTCTTCTAGTGTAGCCGTAGTTA
GGCCACCACTTCAAGAACTCTGTAGCACCGCCTACATACCTCGCTCTGCTAATCCTGTTACCAGTGGCTG
CTGCCAGTGGCGATAAGTCGTGTCTTACCGGGTTGGACTCAAGACGATAGTTACCGGATAAGGCGCAGCG
GTCGGGCTGAACGGGGGGTTCGTGCACACAGCCCAGCTTGGAGCGAACGACCTACACCGAACTGAGATAC
CTACAGCGTGAGCTATGAGAAAGCGCCACGCTTCCCGAAGGGAGAAAGGCGGACAGGTATCCGGTAAGCG
GCAGGGTCGGAACAGGAGAGCGCACGAGGGAGCTTCCAGGGGGAAACGCCTGGTATCTTTATAGTCCTGT
CGGGTTTCGCCACCTCTGACTTGAGCGTCGATTTTTGTGATGCTCGTCAGGGGGGCGGAGCCTATGGAAA
AACGCCAGCAACGCGGCCTTTTTACGGTTCCTGGCCTTTTGCTGGCCTTTTGCTCACATGTT
Features (pLannotate 1.2.2; 12 found; start..end, strand, type, name):
    121..213     +  CDS            lacI (fragment): lac repressor; lacI; The lac repressor binds to the lac operator to inhibit transcription in E. coli. This inhibition can be relieved by adding lactose or isopropyl-β-D-thiogalactopyranoside (IPTG).
    268..295     -  terminator     rrnB T2 terminator: transcription terminator T2 from the E. coli rrnB gene
    427..470     +  terminator     rrnB T1 terminator: Escherichia coli rrnB; transcription terminator T1 from the E. coli rrnB gene
    517..553     -  CDS            lacZα (fragment): LacZα fragment of β-galactosidase; lacZ fragment
    570..665     +  protein_bind   attL3: mutant version of attL; recombination site for the Gateway® LR reaction LR Clonase™
    668..1366    +  CDS            ATPSCKMT: ACKMT_HUMAN - Also known as FAM173B From Homo sapiens (Human).
   1377..1470    -  protein_bind   attL2 (fragment): mutant version of attL; recombination site for the Gateway® LR reaction LR Clonase™
   1488..1506    -  promoter       T7 promoter: promoter for bacteriophage T7 RNA polymerase
   1696..1719    +  promoter       Pc promoter (fragment): intI1 (promoter lies within the coding sequence); class 1 integron promoter
   1895..1951    +  CDS            GmR (fragment): gentamycin acetyltransferase; aacC1; confers resistance to gentamycin
   1958..2749    +  CDS            SmR: aminoglycoside adenylyltransferase (Murphy, 1985); aadA; confers resistance to spectinomycin and streptomycin
   2842..3430    +  rep_origin     ori: high-copy-number ColE1/pMB1/pBR322/pUC origin of replication
