[The description below was written by a language model from this plasmid's Addgene catalogue record and pLannotate feature annotations shown in this document.]
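Description:
pDONR223_FAM173B_p.R187P is a Gateway entry clone built on the Invitrogen pDONR223 backbone, carrying a mutant allele of the human FAM173B open reading frame (annotated under its current name ATPSCKMT). It belongs to the Target Accelerator Plasmid Collection, a set of clones made for high-throughput functional phenotyping of somatic mutations found in lung cancer. The plasmid of about 3.5 kb is maintained in E. coli at high copy from a ColE1/pUC-type origin. It is selected with spectinomycin through the aadA (SmR) aminoglycoside adenylyltransferase gene. That gene sits downstream of a class 1 integron Pc promoter fragment and a short remnant of a gentamicin resistance gene.

The roughly 700 bp coding sequence lies between two attL recombination sites. The automated annotation labels these attL3 and a partial attL2, although a pDONR223 entry clone would normally carry attL1 and attL2. These sites allow the ORF to be moved by LR Clonase reaction into any compatible destination vector. The record lists two amino-acid changes, T75M and R187P, although only the latter appears in the construct name. The clone is in "closed" format, with a stop codon directly after the insert, so it yields native or N-terminally tagged protein rather than C-terminal fusions.

No promoter drives the insert in this vector, so expression depends on the destination vector. The rrnB T1 and T2 terminators upstream insulate the cassette from read-through transcription. A T7 promoter lies just beyond the downstream att site and points back towards the insert. The small lacI and lacZα fragments are backbone remnants. M13 primer sites flanking the cassette allow sequence verification of the insert.
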