Addgene plasmid #82748: pDONR223_FAM173B_p.R187P
Purpose: Gateway Donor vector containing FAM173B, part of the Target Accelerator Plasmid Collection.
Depositing lab: Jesse Boehm & Matthew Meyerson & David Root. Depositing organization: Broad Institute. Publication: High-throughput Phenotyping of Lung Cancer Somatic Mutations. Berger AH, Brooks AN, Wu X, Shrestha Y, Chouinard C, Piccioni F, Bagul M, Kamburov A, Imielinski M, Hogstrom L, Zhu C, Yang X, Pantel S, Sakai R, Watson J, Kaplan N, Campbell JD, Singh S, Root DE, Narayan R, Natoli T, Lahr DL, Tirosh I, Tamayo P, Getz G, Wong B, Doench J, Subramanian A, Golub TR, Meyerson M, Boehm JS. Cancer Cell. 2016 Aug 8;30(2):214-28. doi: 10.1016/j.ccell.2016.06.022. Epub 2016 Jul 28. PubMed 27478040.
Backbone
  Vector backbone: pDONR223
  Backbone manufacturer: Invitrogen
  Vector type: Gateway Entry vector
Growth in bacteria
  Bacterial resistance: Spectinomycin, 50 μg/mL
  Growth temperature: 37°C
  Growth strain: DH5alpha
  Copy number: High Copy
Gene/Insert
  Gene/Insert name: FAM173B (alt name: NM_199133)
  Species: H. sapiens (human)
  Mutation: T75M; R187P
  Entrez Gene: FAM173B (a.k.a. JS-2)
  Promoter: None
  Cloning method: Gateway Cloning
  Sequencing primers: 5′ M13pUC-fwd; 3′ M13-Rev
Terms and licenses: Academic/Nonprofit Terms; Industry Terms: Not Available to Industry
Depositor comments: CLOSED (stop codon immediately follows insert)
How to cite: pDONR223_FAM173B_p.R187P was a gift from Jesse Boehm & Matthew Meyerson & David Root (Addgene plasmid # 82748 ; http://n2t.net/addgene:82748 ; RRID:Addgene_82748)
