>Addgene plasmid #82748 | pDONR223_FAM173B_p.R187P | depositor partial sequence | sequence record 157474 | Insert sequence
ATGGAGGGAGGAGGAGGTATACCCCTAGAAACACTTAAAGAAGAAAGTCAGTCAAGACATGTTCTACCTG
CAAGTTTTGAAGTCAACAGTTTGCAGAAAAGCAACTGGGGGTTCTTACTTACTGGGCTTGTGGGTGGCAC
CCTGGTGGCTGTGTACGCTGTAGCCACGCCGTTTGTAACGCCAGCCCTTCGAAAAGTCTGTTTGCCATTT
GTACCTGCAACTATGAAGCAGATTGAAAATGTTGTGAAAATGTTGCGATGCCGAAGAGGATCCCTTGTGG
ACATCGGTAGTGGGGACGGACGCATTGTCATAGCGGCTGCGAAGAAAGGGTTCACAGCAGTTGGTTATGA
ATTAAACCCATGGCTAGTTTGGTATTCCAGATACCGCGCTTGGCGAGAAGGTGTGCATGGATCTGCCAAA
TTTTATATTTCAGATTTGTGGAAGGTTACTTTTTCGCAGTACTCGAACGTTGTTATTTTCGGTGTGCCTC
AGATGATGCTGCAGTTGGAGAAGAAACTTGAACGTGAACTTGAGGATGATGCACGAGTTATTGCTTGCCC
GTTCCCTTTCCCACATTGGACTCCAGACCACGTCACGGGGGAGGGGATAGACACAGTGTGGGCATATGAT
GCAAGCACTTTTAGAGGCCGTGAAAAGAGGCCCTGTACATCGATGCATTTCCAGCTGCCCATTCAAGCAT
AA
